>Addgene plasmid #34285 | KHBD00131 | depositor partial sequence | sequence record 40852 | KHBD00131 sequence 1227 bps
ATGATGACCACGACGACCTCGCAGCACCATCAGCACCATCCAATCATGCCGCCAGCCATGCGCCCCGCCC
CCGTTCAGGAGAGTCCTGTCTCACGCCCCCGCGCCGTCTACAGCATCGATCAGATCCTGGGCAATCAGCA
CCAGATCAAGCGCAGTGATACACCCAGCGAAGTGCTGATTACGCATCCCCACCACGGCCATCCGCATCAC
ATCCATCATTTGCACAGCAGCAATAGCAACGGCAGCAATCACTTGTCGCATCAGCAGCAGCAGCAGCACT
CGCAACAGCAACACCATTCGCAGCAGCAGCAGCAGCAGCAACAATTGCAGGTTCAGGCCAAACGAGAGGA
CTCCCCAACGAATACGGACGGCGGCCTGGACGTGGATAACGACGACGAGCTGTCCTCCAGTCTGAACAAT
GGCCATGATCTCAGCGATATGGAGAGGCCGCGTAAAGTTCGAAGATCTCGCACAACATTTACAACATTTC
AATTGCATCAGCTGGAGCGAGCCTTCGAGAAGACCCAGTATCCCGATGTTTTCACAAGGGAGGATCTGGC
CATGCGATTGGATTTGAGCGAAGCACGCGTGCAGGTGTGGTTCCAGAACCGTCGGGCTAAATGGCGCAAA
CGTGAGAAGTTTATGAATCAGGACAAGGCCGGTTACCTTCTGCCCGAACAAGGTCTGCCGGAGTTTCCGC
TGGGCATTCCCCTGCCGCCACATGGACTTCCGGGTCATCCGGGCTCGATGCAGTCGGAGTTCTGGCCCCC
GCACTTTGCCCTCCACCAGCACTTTAATCCCGCTGCAGCCGCTGCCGCCGGCTTGCTGCCCCAGCACCTG
ATGGCGCCCCACTACAAGCTGCCCAACTTCCACACCCTGCTCTCCCAGTACATGGGCCTGAGCAATCTGA
ATGGGATCTTTGGCGCGGGAGCAGCTGCAGCAGCGGCGGCAGCATCGGCCGGCTATCCGCAGAATCTATC
GCTGCACGCAGGACTCTCTGCGATGAGCCAAGTTAGCCCGCCGTGCAGCAACAGCAGTCCGCGCGAGAGT
CCCAAGCTAGTGCCTCATCCCACACCGCCGCATGCCACGCCCCCAGCGGGCGGCAACGGAGGCGGCGGAC
TGCTAACGGGCGGACTGATCTCGACGGCCGCCCAATCGCCGAACAGCGCGGCAGGTGCCAGCAGCAACGC
CTCCACACCCGTCTCCGTGGTCACCAAGGGCGAGGAC
