>Addgene plasmid #34285 | KHBD00131 | addgene partial sequence | sequence record 41951 | M13-Rev 5'-CAGGAAACAGCTATGACC-3'
GATTTTATTTTGACTGATAGTGACCTGTTCGTTGCAACAAATTGATAAGCAATGCTTTCTTATAATGCCA
ACTTTGTACAAGAAAGTTGGCAAGTCCTCGCCCTTGGTGACCACGGAGACGGGTGTGGAGGCGTTGCTGC
TGGCACCTGCCGCGCTGTTCGGCGATTGGGCGGCCGTCGAGATCAGTCCGCCCGTTAGCAGTCCGCCGCC
TCCGTTGCCGCCCGCTGGGGGCGTGGCATGCGGCGGTGTGGGATGAGGCACTAGCTTGGGACTCTCGCGC
GGACTGCTGTTGCTGCACGGCGGGCTAACTTGGCTCATCGCAGAGAGTCCTGCGTGCAGCGATAGATTCT
GCGGATAGCCGGCCGATGCTGCCGCCGCTGCTGCAGCTGCTCCCGCGCCAAAGATCCCATTCAGATTGCT
CAGGCCCATGTACTGGGAGAGCAGGGTGTGGAAGTTGGGCAGCTTGTAGTGGGGCGCCATCAGGTGCTGG
GGCAGCAAGCCGGCGGCAGCGGCTGCAGCGGGATTAAAGTGCTGGTGGAGGGCAAAGTGCGGGGGCCAGA
ACTCCGACTGCATCGAGCCCGGATGACCCGGAAGTCCATGTGGCGGCAGGGGAATGCCCAGCGGAAACTC
CGGCAGACCTTGTTCGGGCAGAAGGTAACCGGCCTTGTCCTGATTCATAA
