[The description below was written by a language model from this plasmid's Addgene catalogue record.]
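Description:
KHBD00131 is a Gateway clone built in the pDONR221 backbone (Invitrogen) that carries the open reading frame of the Drosophila melanogaster gene CG33152, also known as hbn or homeobrain. The insert is recorded as 1227 bp in a backbone of 2536 bp without insert, and it was introduced by Gateway recombination. In practice this makes the plasmid an entry clone, in which the ORF is expected to be flanked by att recombination sites, although no feature table is provided to confirm the exact sites or their positions. The plasmid is a high-copy bacterial vector maintained in standard E. coli cloning strains under kanamycin selection. M13 forward and reverse primer sites flank the insert for sequence verification.

The construct is not an expression vector. The record lists no promoter, tag or reporter driving the insert, and pDONR-type backbones serve as shuttles rather than for expression. Its purpose is to allow the homeobrain coding sequence to be transferred by recombination into destination vectors of choice. The depositor notes that ORFs in this collection were cloned open-ended, without a stop codon. This permits in-frame C-terminal fusions to tags or functional domains supplied by the destination vector, and it also means that a stop codon must come from the destination vector. The clone belongs to a collection associated with a study on automated protein–DNA interaction screening of Drosophila regulatory elements, which suggests its use as a transcription factor ORF resource for such interaction assays.
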