Addgene plasmid #34285: KHBD00131
Depositing lab: Bart Deplancke. Depositing organization: Swiss Federal Institute of Technology (EPFL). Publication: Automated protein-DNA interaction screening of Drosophila regulatory elements. Korneel Hens, Jean-Daniel Feuz, Alina Isakova, Antonina Lagovitina, Andreas Massouras, Julien Bryois, Patrick Callaerts, Susan E. Celniker, Bart Deplancke. Nat Methods. 2011 Oct 30;8(12):1065-70. 10.1038/nmeth.1763 PubMed 22037703.
Backbone
  Vector backbone: pDONR221
  Backbone manufacturer: Invitrogen
  Backbone size w/o insert (bp): 2536
  Vector type: Gateway Donor Vector
Growth in bacteria
  Bacterial resistance: Kanamycin, 50 μg/mL
  Growth temperature: 37°C
  Growth strain: DH5alpha
  Copy number: High Copy
Gene/Insert
  Gene/Insert name: CG33152 (alt names: FBgn0008636; hbn; homeobrain)
  Species: D. melanogaster (fly)
  Insert size (bp): 1227
  Entrez Gene: hbn (a.k.a. Dmel_CG33152, 57San, CG10614, CG15647, CG15648, CG33152, Dmel\CG33152)
  Cloning method: Gateway Cloning
  Sequencing primers: 5′ M13F; 3′ M13R
Terms and licenses: Academic/Nonprofit Terms; Industry Terms: Not Available to Industry
Depositor comments: Please note that the ORFs in this collection were cloned open-ended (without a stop codon).
How to cite: KHBD00131 was a gift from Bart Deplancke (Addgene plasmid # 34285 ; http://n2t.net/addgene:34285 ; RRID:Addgene_34285)
